Addgene plasmid #173484: spNW25
Purpose: Expresses spNW25 in Bl21
Depositing lab: Huan Bao. Depositing organization: UF Scripps Biomedical Research. Publication: One-step construction of circularized nanodiscs using SpyCatcher-SpyTag. Zhang S, Ren Q, Novick SJ, Strutzenberg TS, Griffin PR, Bao H. Nat Commun. 2021 Sep 14;12(1):5451. doi: 10.1038/s41467-021-25737-7. PubMed 34521837.
Backbone
  Vector backbone: pet28a
  Vector type: Bacterial Expression
Growth in bacteria
  Bacterial resistance: Kanamycin, 50 μg/mL
  Growth temperature: 37°C
  Growth strain: DH5alpha
  Copy number: High Copy
Gene/Insert
  Gene/Insert name: spNW25
  Species: Synthetic
  Insert size (bp): -5
  Tag / fusion protein: Histag (N terminal on backbone)
Terms and licenses: Academic/Nonprofit Terms; Industry Terms: Not Available to Industry
Depositor comments: This plasmid has been found to be prone to dimerization. Dimerization often does not impact plasmid function but may reduce transformation efficiencies. You may need to screen multiple colonies to isolate the monomeric version of this plasmid. If you still have trouble isolating the monomeric version, you might consider linearizing, gel extracting, re-ligating, and transforming the plasmid.
How to cite: spNW25 was a gift from Huan Bao (Addgene plasmid # 173484 ; http://n2t.net/addgene:173484 ; RRID:Addgene_173484)
