[The description below was written by a language model from this plasmid's Addgene catalogue record and pLannotate feature annotations shown in this document.]
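Description:
spNW25 is a bacterial expression plasmid built on the pET28a backbone for producing a synthetic nanodisc scaffold protein in E. coli BL21-type strains. It is propagated through a ColE1/pBR322-family origin accompanied by the bom and rop elements, also carries an f1 phage origin, and is selected with kanamycin through the aph(3')-Ia gene. The catalogue lists it as high copy, although the presence of rop would ordinarily moderate copy number. The sequenced record is 6,870 nt; the insert size entered in the catalogue is a nonsensical negative value and should be disregarded.

Expression follows the standard pET arrangement. A T7 promoter with an adjacent lac operator, the T7 gene 10 ribosome binding site and a T7 terminator frame the open reading frame, and a plasmid-borne lacI gene keeps transcription repressed until IPTG induction in a host supplying T7 RNA polymerase. The backbone contributes an N-terminal His tag, thrombin cleavage site and T7 tag leader. A short His-tag match also lies downstream of the insert, though whether it is translated cannot be judged from the table.

Within the insert, the annotation detects two consecutive apolipoprotein A-I-derived segments. The gorilla attribution reflects the closest database match, since the record gives the species as synthetic. These tandem repeats are consistent with an extended membrane scaffold protein for larger nanodiscs. The associated publication title describes one-step circularization of nanodiscs using SpyCatcher-SpyTag. Unannotated stretches flank the APOA1 segments where such elements could sit, but the feature table does not identify them. The depositor notes that the plasmid is prone to dimerization.
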