Features (pLannotate 1.2.2; 23 found; start..end, strand, type, name):
     12..440     +  rep_origin     f1 ori (sequence partly withheld): f1 bacteriophage origin of replication; arrow indicates direction of (+) strand synthesis
    493..550     +  promoter       AmpR promoter (fragment): bla
    559..1374    -  CDS            KanR: aminoglycoside phosphotransferase; aph(3')-Ia; confers resistance to kanamycin in bacteria or G418 (Geneticin®) in eukaryotes
   1496..2084    +  rep_origin     ori: high-copy-number ColE1/pMB1/pBR322/pUC origin of replication
   2270..2409    -  misc_feature   bom: basis of mobility region from pBR322
   2511..2702    -  CDS            rop: Rop protein, which maintains plasmids at low copy number; rop
   2719..3099    +  CDS            YPB1_ECOLX: Protein predicted: Swiss-Prot protein existence level 4. From Escherichia coli.
   3171..3462    -  CDS            TcR (fragment): tetracycline efflux protein; tet; confers resistance to tetracycline
   3477..3498    -  protein_bind   CAP binding site: CAP binding activates transcription in the presence of cAMP. E. coli catabolite activator protein
   3511..4593    -  CDS            lacI: lac repressor; lacI; The lac repressor binds to the lac operator to inhibit transcription in E. coli. This inhibition can be relieved by adding lactose or isopropyl-β-D-thiogalactopyranoside (IPTG).
   4594..4671    -  promoter       lacI promoter: lacI
   4679..4958    -  CDS            TcR (fragment): tetracycline efflux protein; tet; confers resistance to tetracycline
   4980..4998    +  promoter       T7 promoter: promoter for bacteriophage T7 RNA polymerase
   4999..5023    +  protein_bind   lac operator: The lac repressor binds to the lac operator to inhibit transcription in E. coli. This inhibition can be relieved by adding lactose or isopropyl-β-D-thiogalactopyranoside (IPTG). lac repressor encoded by lacI
   5038..5060    +  RBS            RBS: efficient ribosome binding site from bacteriophage T7 gene 10 (Olins and Rangwala, 1989)
   5079..5095    +  CDS            capTEV™ (fragment): composite tag for in vivo biotinylation, TEV protease cleavage, and 6xHis tagging
   5106..5123    +  CDS            thrombin site: thrombin recognition and cleavage site
   5127..5159    +  CDS            T7 tag (gene 10 leader): leader peptide from bacteriophage T7 gene 10 promotes efficient translation in E. coli
   5505..6083    +  CDS            APOA1 (fragment): APOA1_GORGO - Experimental evidence at protein level: Swiss-Prot protein existence level 1. Participates in the reverse transport of cholesterol from tissues to the liver for excretion by promoting cholesterol efflux from tissues and by acting as a cofactor for the lecithin cholesterol acyltransferase (LCAT). As part of the SPAP complex, activates spermatozoa motility (By similarity). From Gorilla gorilla gorilla (Western lowland gorilla).
   6069..6623    +  CDS            APOA1 (fragment): APOA1_GORGO - Experimental evidence at protein level: Swiss-Prot protein existence level 1. Participates in the reverse transport of cholesterol from tissues to the liver for excretion by promoting cholesterol efflux from tissues and by acting as a cofactor for the lecithin cholesterol acyltransferase (LCAT). As part of the SPAP complex, activates spermatozoa motility (By similarity). From Gorilla gorilla gorilla (Western lowland gorilla).
   6714..6731    +  CDS            9xHis (fragment): 9xHis affinity tag
   6741..6790    +  CDS            SET1 (fragment): solubility-enhancement tag derived from T7 phage gene 10B
   6798..6845    +  terminator     T7 terminator: transcription terminator for bacteriophage T7 RNA polymerase
>Addgene plasmid #173484 | spNW25 | addgene full sequence | sequence record 340917 | Addgene NGS Result
TGGCGAATGGG
[124 nt withheld, positions 12-135]
C
[91 nt withheld, positions 137-227]
A
[49 nt withheld, positions 229-277]
CCTTTGACGTTGGAGTCCACGTTCTTT
[37 nt withheld, positions 305-341]
ACCCTATCTCGGTCTATTCTTTTGATTTATAAGGGATTTTGCCGATTTCGGCCTATTGGTTAAAAAATGA
GCTGATTTAACAAAAATTTAACGCGAATTTTAACAAAATATTAACGCTTACAATTTAGGTGGCACTTTTC
GGGGAAATGTGCGCGGAACCCCTATTTGTTTATTTTTCTAAATACATTCAAATATGTATCCGCTCATGAA
TTAATTCTTAGAAAAACTCATCGAGCATCAAATGAAACTGCAATTTATTCATATCAGGATTATCAATACC
ATATTTTTGAAAAAGCCGTTTCTGTAATGAAGGAGAAAACTCACCGAGGCAGTTCCATAGGATGGCAAGA
TCCTGGTATCGGTCTGCGATTCCGACTCGTCCAACATCAATACAACCTATTAATTTCCCCTCGTCAAAAA
TAAGGTTATCAAGTGAGAAATCACCATGAGTGACGACTGAATCCGGTGAGAATGGCAAAAGTTTATGCAT
TTCTTTCCAGACTTGTTCAACAGGCCAGCCATTACGCTCGTCATCAAAATCACTCGCATCAACCAAACCG
TTATTCATTCGTGATTGCGCCTGAGCGAGACGAAATACGCGATCGCTGTTAAAAGGACAATTACAAACAG
GAATCGAATGCAACCGGCGCAGGAACACTGCCAGCGCATCAACAATATTTTCACCTGAATCAGGATATTC
TTCTAATACCTGGAATGCTGTTTTCCCGGGGATCGCAGTGGTGAGTAACCATGCATCATCAGGAGTACGG
ATAAAATGCTTGATGGTCGGAAGAGGCATAAATTCCGTCAGCCAGTTTAGTCTGACCATCTCATCTGTAA
CATCATTGGCAACGCTACCTTTGCCATGTTTCAGAAACAACTCTGGCGCATCGGGCTTCCCATACAATCG
ATAGATTGTCGCACCTGATTGCCCGACATTATCGCGAGCCCATTTATACCCATATAAATCAGCATCCATG
TTGGAATTTAATCGCGGCCTAGAGCAAGACGTTTCCCGTTGAATATGGCTCATAACACCCCTTGTATTAC
TGTTTATGTAAGCAGACAGTTTTATTGTTCATGACCAAAATCCCTTAACGTGAGTTTTCGTTCCACTGAG
CGTCAGACCCCGTAGAAAAGATCAAAGGATCTTCTTGAGATCCTTTTTTTCTGCGCGTAATCTGCTGCTT
GCAAACAAAAAAACCACCGCTACCAGCGGTGGTTTGTTTGCCGGATCAAGAGCTACCAACTCTTTTTCCG
AAGGTAACTGGCTTCAGCAGAGCGCAGATACCAAATACTGTCCTTCTAGTGTAGCCGTAGTTAGGCCACC
ACTTCAAGAACTCTGTAGCACCGCCTACATACCTCGCTCTGCTAATCCTGTTACCAGTGGCTGCTGCCAG
TGGCGATAAGTCGTGTCTTACCGGGTTGGACTCAAGACGATAGTTACCGGATAAGGCGCAGCGGTCGGGC
TGAACGGGGGGTTCGTGCACACAGCCCAGCTTGGAGCGAACGACCTACACCGAACTGAGATACCTACAGC
GTGAGCTATGAGAAAGCGCCACGCTTCCCGAAGGGAGAAAGGCGGACAGGTATCCGGTAAGCGGCAGGGT
CGGAACAGGAGAGCGCACGAGGGAGCTTCCAGGGGGAAACGCCTGGTATCTTTATAGTCCTGTCGGGTTT
CGCCACCTCTGACTTGAGCGTCGATTTTTGTGATGCTCGTCAGGGGGGCGGAGCCTATGGAAAAACGCCA
GCAACGCGGCCTTTTTACGGTTCCTGGCCTTTTGCTGGCCTTTTGCTCACATGTTCTTTCCTGCGTTATC
CCCTGATTCTGTGGATAACCGTATTACCGCCTTTGAGTGAGCTGATACCGCTCGCCGCAGCCGAACGACC
GAGCGCAGCGAGTCAGTGAGCGAGGAAGCGGAAGAGCGCCTGATGCGGTATTTTCTCCTTACGCATCTGT
GCGGTATTTCACACCGCAATGGTGCACTCTCAGTACAATCTGCTCTGATGCCGCATAGTTAAGCCAGTAT
ACACTCCGCTATCGCTACGTGACTGGGTCATGGCTGCGCCCCGACACCCGCCAACACCCGCTGACGCGCC
CTGACGGGCTTGTCTGCTCCCGGCATCCGCTTACAGACAAGCTGTGACCGTCTCCGGGAGCTGCATGTGT
CAGAGGTTTTCACCGTCATCACCGAAACGCGCGAGGCAGCTGCGGTAAAGCTCATCAGCGTGGTCGTGAA
GCGATTCACAGATGTCTGCCTGTTCATCCGCGTCCAGCTCGTTGAGTTTCTCCAGAAGCGTTAATGTCTG
GCTTCTGATAAAGCGGGCCATGTTAAGGGCGGTTTTTTCCTGTTTGGTCACTGATGCCTCCGTGTAAGGG
GGATTTCTGTTCATGGGGGTAATGATACCGATGAAACGAGAGAGGATGCTCACGATACGGGTTACTGATG
ATGAACATGCCCGGTTACTGGAACGTTGTGAGGGTAAACAACTGGCGGTATGGATGCGGCGGGACCAGAG
AAAAATCACTCAGGGTCAATGCCAGCGCTTCGTTAATACAGATGTAGGTGTTCCACAGGGTAGCCAGCAG
CATCCTGCGATGCAGATCCGGAACATAATGGTGCAGGGCGCTGACTTCCGCGTTTCCAGACTTTACGAAA
CACGGAAACCGAAGACCATTCATGTTGTTGCTCAGGTCGCAGACGTTTTGCAGCAGCAGTCGCTTCACGT
TCGCTCGCGTATCGGTGATTCATTCTGCTAACCAGTAAGGCAACCCCGCCAGCCTAGCCGGGTCCTCAAC
GACAGGAGCACGATCATGCGCACCCGTGGGGCCGCCATGCCGGCGATAATGGCCTGCTTCTCGCCGAAAC
GTTTGGTGGCGGGACCAGTGACGAAGGCTTGAGCGAGGGCGTGCAAGATTCCGAATACCGCAAGCGACAG
GCCGATCATCGTCGCGCTCCAGCGAAAGCGGTCCTCGCCGAAAATGACCCAGAGCGCTGCCGGCACCTGT
CCTACGAGTTGCATGATAAAGAAGACAGTCATAAGTGCGGCGACGATAGTCATGCCCCGCGCCCACCGGA
AGGAGCTGACTGGGTTGAAGGCTCTCAAGGGCATCGGTCGAGATCCCGGTGCCTAATGAGTGAGCTAACT
TACATTAATTGCGTTGCGCTCACTGCCCGCTTTCCAGTCGGGAAACCTGTCGTGCCAGCTGCATTAATGA
ATCGGCCAACGCGCGGGGAGAGGCGGTTTGCGTATTGGGCGCCAGGGTGGTTTTTCTTTTCACCAGTGAG
ACGGGCAACAGCTGATTGCCCTTCACCGCCTGGCCCTGAGAGAGTTGCAGCAAGCGGTCCACGCTGGTTT
GCCCCAGCAGGCGAAAATCCTGTTTGATGGTGGTTAACGGCGGGATATAACATGAGCTGTCTTCGGTATC
GTCGTATCCCACTACCGAGATATCCGCACCAACGCGCAGCCCGGACTCGGTAATGGCGCGCATTGCGCCC
AGCGCCATCTGATCGTTGGCAACCAGCATCGCAGTGGGAACGATGCCCTCATTCAGCATTTGCATGGTTT
GTTGAAAACCGGACATGGCACTCCAGTCGCCTTCCCGTTCCGCTATCGGCTGAATTTGATTGCGAGTGAG
ATATTTATGCCAGCCAGCCAGACGCAGACGCGCCGAGACAGAACTTAATGGGCCCGCTAACAGCGCGATT
TGCTGGTGACCCAATGCGACCAGATGCTCCACGCCCAGTCGCGTACCGTCTTCATGGGAGAAAATAATAC
TGTTGATGGGTGTCTGGTCAGAGACATCAAGAAATAACGCCGGAACATTAGTGCAGGCAGCTTCCACAGC
AATGGCATCCTGGTCATCCAGCGGATAGTTAATGATCAGCCCACTGACGCGTTGCGCGAGAAGATTGTGC
ACCGCCGCTTTACAGGCTTCGACGCCGCTTCGTTCTACCATCGACACCACCACGCTGGCACCCAGTTGAT
CGGCGCGAGATTTAATCGCCGCGACAATTTGCGACGGCGCGTGCAGGGCCAGACTGGAGGTGGCAACGCC
AATCAGCAACGACTGTTTGCCCGCCAGTTGTTGTGCCACGCGGTTGGGAATGTAATTCAGCTCCGCCATC
GCCGCTTCCACTTTTTCCCGCGTTTTCGCAGAAACGTGGCTGGCCTGGTTCACCACGCGGGAAACGGTCT
GATAAGAGACACCGGCATACTCTGCGACATCGTATAACGTTACTGGTTTCACATTCACCACCCTGAATTG
ACTCTCTTCCGGGCGCTATCATGCCATACCGCGAAAGGTTTTGCGCCATTCGATGGTGTCCGGGATCTCG
ACGCTCTCCCTTATGCGACTCCTGCATTAGGAAGCAGCCCAGTAGTAGGTTGAGGCCGTTGAGCACCGCC
GCCGCAAGGAATGGTGCATGCAAGGAGATGGCGCCCAACAGTCCCCCGGCCACGGGGCCTGCCACCATAC
CCACGCCGAAACAAGCGCTCATGAGCCCGAAGTGGCGAGCCCGATCTTCCCCATCGGTGATGTCGGCGAT
ATAGGCGCCAGCAACCGCACCTGTGGCGCCGGTGATGCCGGCCACGATGCGTCCGGCGTAGAGGATCGAG
ATCTCGATCCCGCGAAATTAATACGACTCACTATAGGGGAATTGTGAGCGGATAACAATTCCCCTCTAGA
AATAATTTTGTTTAACTTTAAGAAGGAGATATACCATGGGCAGCAGCCATCATCATCATCATCACAGCAG
CGGCCTGGTGCCGCGCGGCAGCCATATGGCTAGCATGACTGGTGGACAGCAAATGGGTCGCGGATCCGGC
GCCATGGTAACCACCTTATCAGGTTTATCAGGTGAGCAAGGTCCGTCCGGTGATATGACAACTGAAGAAG
ATAGTGCTACCCATATTAAATTCTCAAAACGTGATGAGGACGGCCGTGAGTTAGCTGGTGCAACTATGGA
GTTGCGTGATTCATCTGGTAAAACTATTAGTACATGGATTTCAGATGGACATGTGAAGGATTTCTACCTG
TATCCAGGAAAATATACATTTGTCGAAACCGCAGCACCAGACGGTTATGAGGTAGCAACTGCTATTACCT
TTACAGTTAATGAGCAAGGTCAGGTTACTGTAAATGGCGAAGCAACTAAAGGTGACGCTCATACTAGTAC
CTTCTCCAAACTGCGCGAACAGCTGGGTCCGGTGACGCAAGAATTCTGGGATAACCTGGAAAAAGAAACC
GAAGGCCTGCGTCAGGAAATGAGTAAAGACCTGGAAGAAGTGAAAGCCAAAGTTCAACCGTATCTGGATG
ACTTCCAGAAAAAATGGCAAGAAGAAATGGAACTGTACCGCCAGAAAGTCGAACCGCTGCGCGCGGAACT
GCAGGAAGGCGCCCGTCAGAAACTGCATGAACTGCAGGAAAAACTGAGCCCGCTGGGCGAAGAAATGCGT
GATCGTGCCCGCGCACATGTTGATGCCCTGCGCACCCACCTGGCACCGTATTCTGATGAACTGCGCCAGC
GCCTGGCAGCTCGTCTGGAAGCCCTGAAAGAAAATGGCGGTGCCCGCCTGGCCGAATATCACGCCAAAGC
CACCGAACACCTGAGTACGCTGTCCGAAAAAGCTAAACCGGCGCTGGAAGATCTGCGCCAAGGTCTGCTG
CCGGTCCTGGAATCATTTAAAGTGTCATTCCTGTCGGCACTGGAAGAATACACGAAAAAACTGAACACGC
AGGGCACCCCGGTTACCCAGGAATTCTGGGACAACCTGGAAAAGGAGACGGAAGGCCTGCGTCAAGAAAT
GAGCAAAGATCTGGAAGAAGTTAAAGCGAAAGTCCAGCCGTACCTGGATGACTTTCAGAAAAAATGGCAA
GAAGAAATGGAGTTATACCGCCAGAAAGTTGAACCGCTGCGTGCAGAACTGCAGGAAGGCGCTCGTCAGA
AACTGCACGAGTTACAAGAAAAACTGAGTCCGCTGGGAGAGGAAATGCGCGACCGTGCCCGTGCACATGT
TGATGCACTGCGTACGCATCTGGCACCGTATTCCGACGAACTGCGTCAACGCCTGGCCGCCCGCCTGGAA
GCGTTAAAGGAAAATGGCGGTGCCCGTCTGGCCGAATATCACGCGAAAGCCACGGAACATCTGAGCACGC
TGTCTGAAAAAGCCAAGCCTGCCCTGGAAGATCTGCGCCAGGGGCTGCTGCCGGTTCTGGAAAGCTTTAA
AGTCAGTTTCCTGTCCGCGCTGGAAGAATATACCAAAAAACTGAATACCCAGCTGCCGGGTACCGGTGCA
GCTGCCCTGGAAGTGCCTACTATCGTGATGGTGGACGCCTACAAGCGTTACAAGTAAGCGGCCGCACTCG
AGCACCACCACCACCACCACTGAGATCCGGCTGCTAACAAAGCCCGAAAGGAAGCTGAGTTGGCTGCTGC
CACCGCTGAGCAATAACTAGCATAACCCCTTGGGGCCTCTAAACGGGTCTTGAGGGGTTTTTTGCTGAAA
GGAGGAACTATATCCGGAT
